Addgene plasmid #191336: pBetaActin-KIF1aMotor-mScarlet-FKBP
Purpose: Expresses the fluorescently labeled plus-end directed KIF1a motor domain fused to the dimerization domain FKBP to recruit it to the plasma membrane by using the chemical dimerization system FKBP-FRB
Depositing lab: Frank Bradke. Depositing organization: Deutsches Zentrum fuer Neurodegenerative Erkrankungen (DZNE). Publication: Microtubule retrograde flow retains neuronal polarization in a fluctuating state. Schelski M, Bradke F. Sci Adv. 2022 Nov 4;8(44):eabo2336. doi: 10.1126/sciadv.abo2336. Epub 2022 Nov 4. PubMed 36332023.
Backbone
  Vector backbone: P_actin
  Vector type: Mammalian Expression
Growth in bacteria
  Bacterial resistance: Ampicillin, 100 μg/mL
  Growth temperature: 37°C
  Growth strain: DH5alpha
  Copy number: High Copy
Gene/Insert
  Gene/Insert name: KIF1aMotor-mScarlet-FKBP
  Species: M. musculus (mouse)
  Mutation: motor domain aa 1-405
  Entrez Gene: Kif1a (a.k.a. A, ATSV, C630002N23Rik, Gm1626, Kn, Kns1)
  Cloning method: Ligation Independent Cloning
Terms and licenses: Academic/Nonprofit Terms; Industry Terms: Not Available to Industry
How to cite: pBetaActin-KIF1aMotor-mScarlet-FKBP was a gift from Frank Bradke (Addgene plasmid # 191336 ; http://n2t.net/addgene:191336 ; RRID:Addgene_191336)
