[The description below was written by a language model from this plasmid's Addgene catalogue record and pLannotate feature annotations shown in this document.]
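Description:
pBetaActin-KIF1aMotor-mScarlet-FKBP is a mammalian expression plasmid of about 8.3 kb built on a β-actin promoter backbone (listed as P_actin). It is propagated in E. coli as a high-copy plasmid through a ColE1/pUC-type origin and selected with ampicillin via the β-lactamase gene. The annotated backbone also carries remnants of earlier cloning vectors (lac promoter/operator, and fragments of lacI, lacZα, rop and bom) that have no evident role in the construct's function. No mammalian selection marker is annotated, which points to use by transient transfection.

The expression cassette consists of the chicken β-actin promoter followed by a chimeric β-actin/β-globin intron, which together drive strong constitutive transcription in mammalian cells, including neurons. Downstream lies a single fusion open reading frame: the motor domain of mouse KIF1A (amino acids 1-405), then the red fluorescent protein mScarlet, then FKBP (FKBP12). The cassette ends with an SV40 polyadenylation signal. The automated annotation labels the motor segment as a Kif1c fragment. This most likely reflects homology among kinesin-3 family motor domains, since the catalogue entry specifies Kif1a.

The encoded protein is a truncated, plus-end-directed microtubule motor that can be followed by red fluorescence. Its FKBP domain allows chemically induced dimerization with an FRB-tagged partner. According to the record, this is used to recruit the motor to the plasma membrane, presumably with a membrane-anchored FRB construct supplied separately. The associated work concerns microtubule retrograde flow and neuronal polarization, so anchoring the motor at the membrane would serve to exert force on microtubules in living neurons.
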