Features (pLannotate 1.2.2; 18 found; start..end, strand, type, name):
     42..127     +  CDS            large T antigen (fragment): large T antigen from SV40 (simian virus 40)
    150..284     +  polyA_signal   SV40 poly(A) signal: SV40 polyadenylation signal
    322..338     -  protein_bind   lac operator: The lac repressor binds to the lac operator to inhibit transcription in E. coli. This inhibition can be relieved by adding lactose or isopropyl-β-D-thiogalactopyranoside (IPTG). lac repressor encoded by lacI
    346..376     -  promoter       lac promoter: promoter for the E. coli lac operon
    391..412     -  protein_bind   CAP binding site: CAP binding activates transcription in the presence of cAMP. E. coli catabolite activator protein
    425..517     -  CDS            lacI (fragment): lac repressor; lacI; The lac repressor binds to the lac operator to inhibit transcription in E. coli. This inhibition can be relieved by adding lactose or isopropyl-β-D-thiogalactopyranoside (IPTG).
    700..1288    -  rep_origin     ori: high-copy-number ColE1/pMB1/pBR322/pUC origin of replication
   1459..2319    -  CDS            AmpR: β-lactamase; bla; confers resistance to ampicillin, carbenicillin, and related antibiotics
   2320..2424    -  promoter       AmpR promoter: bla
   2519..2554    +  CDS            rop (fragment): Rop protein, which maintains plasmids at low copy number; rop
   2656..2755    +  misc_feature   bom (fragment): basis of mobility region from pBR322
   2761..2915    -  CDS            lacZα (fragment): LacZα fragment of β-galactosidase; lacZ fragment
   4715..4990    +  promoter       chicken β-actin promoter: No description available
   4991..5960    +  intron         chimeric intron: chimera between introns from chicken β-actin and rabbit β-globin
   6062..7225    +  CDS            Kif1c (fragment): KIF1C_MOUSE - Experimental evidence at protein level: Swiss-Prot protein existence level 1. Motor required for the retrograde transport of Golgi vesicles to the endoplasmic reticulum. Has a microtubule plus end-directed motility (By similarity). From Mus musculus (Mouse).
   7271..7963    +  CDS            mScarlet: mScarlet is a basic (constitutively fluorescent) red fluorescent protein published in 2016, derived from synthetic construct. It has moderate acid sensitivity.
   7985..8308    +  CDS            FKBP1A: FKB1A_HUMAN - Also known as FKBP1, FKBP12. Experimental evidence at protein level: Swiss-Prot protein existence level 1. Keeps in an inactive conformation TGFBR1, the TGF-beta type I serine/threonine kinase receptor, preventing TGF-beta receptor activation in absence of ligand. Recruits SMAD7 to ACVR1B which prevents the association of SMAD2 and SMAD3 with the activin receptor complex, thereby blocking the activin signal. May modulate the RYR1 calcium channel activity. PPIases accelerate the folding of proteins. It catalyzes the cis-trans isomerization of proline imidic peptide bonds in oligop
   8312..23      +  misc_feature   MCS (fragment) (across the origin): multiple cloning site
>Addgene plasmid #191336 | pBetaActin-KIF1aMotor-mScarlet-FKBP | addgene full sequence | sequence record 381761 | Addgene Partial NGS Result
ACGGTACCGCGGGCCCGGGATCCACCGGATCTAGATAAGTAATGATCATAATCAGCCATATCACATCTGT
AGAGGTTTTACTTGCTTTAAAAAACCTCCCACACCTCCCCCTGAACCTGAAACATAAAATGAATGCAATT
GTTGTTGTTAACTTGTTTATTGCAGCTTATAATGGTTACAAATAAAGCAATAGCATCACAAATTTCACAA
ATAAAGCATTTTTTTCACTGCATTCTAGTTGTGGTTTGTCCAAACTCATCAATGTATCTTATCATGTCTG
GATCAATTCGTAATCATGTCATAGCTGTTTCCTGTGTGAAATTGTTATCCGCTCACAATTCCACACAACA
TACGAGCCGGAAGCATAAAGTGTAAAGCCTGGGGTGCCTAATGAGTGAGCTAACTCACATTAATTGCGTT
GCGCTCACTGCCCGCTTTCCAGTCGGGAAACCTGTCGTGCCAGCTGCATTAATGAATCGGCCAACGCGCG
GGGAGAGGCGGTTTGCGTATTGGGCGCTCTTCCGCTTCCTCGCTCACTGACTCGCTGCGCTCGGTCGTTC
GGCTGCGGCGAGCGGTATCAGCTCACTCAAAGGCGGTAATACGGTTATCCACAGAATCAGGGGATAACGC
AGGAAAGAACATGTGAGCAAAAGGCCAGCAAAAGGCCAGGAACCGTAAAAAGGCCGCGTTGCTGGCGTTT
TTCCATAGGCTCCGCCCCCCTGACGAGCATCACAAAAATCGACGCTCAAGTCAGAGGTGGCGAAACCCGA
CAGGACTATAAAGATACCAGGCGTTTCCCCCTGGAAGCTCCCTCGTGCGCTCTCCTGTTCCGACCCTGCC
GCTTACCGGATACCTGTCCGCCTTTCTCCCTTCGGGAAGCGTGGCGCTTTCTCATAGCTCACGCTGTAGG
TATCTCAGTTCGGTGTAGGTCGTTCGCTCCAAGCTGGGCTGTGTGCACGAACCCCCCGTTCAGCCCGACC
GCTGCGCCTTATCCGGTAACTATCGTCTTGAGTCCAACCCGGTAAGACACGACTTATCGCCACTGGCAGC
AGCCACTGGTAACAGGATTAGCAGAGCGAGGTATGTAGGCGGTGCTACAGAGTTCTTGAAGTGGTGGCCT
AACTACGGCTACACTAGAAGAACAGTATTTGGTATCTGCGCTCTGCTGAAGCCAGTTACCTTCGGAAAAA
GAGTTGGTAGCTCTTGATCCGGCAAACAAACCACCGCTGGTAGCGGTGGTTTTTTTGTTTGCAAGCAGCA
GATTACGCGCAGAAAAAAAGGATCTCAAGAAGATCCTTTGATCTTTTCTACGGGGTCTGACGCTCAGTGG
AACGAAAACTCACGTTAAGGGATTTTGGTCATGAGATTATCAAAAAGGATCTTCACCTAGATCCTTTTAA
ATTAAAAATGAAGTTTTAAATCAATCTAAAGTATATATGAGTAAACTTGGTCTGACAGTTACCAATGCTT
AATCAGTGAGGCACCTATCTCAGCGATCTGTCTATTTCGTTCATCCATAGTTGCCTGACTCCCCGTCGTG
TAGATAACTACGATACGGGAGGGCTTACCATCTGGCCCCAGTGCTGCAATGATACCGCGAGACCCACGCT
CACCGGCTCCAGATTTATCAGCAATAAACCAGCCAGCCGGAAGGGCCGAGCGCAGAAGTGGTCCTGCAAC
TTTATCCGCCTCCATCCAGTCTATTAATTGTTGCCGGGAAGCTAGAGTAAGTAGTTCGCCAGTTAATAGT
TTGCGCAACGTTGTTGCCATTGCTACAGGCATCGTGGTGTCACGCTCGTCGTTTGGTATGGCTTCATTCA
GCTCCGGTTCCCAACGATCAAGGCGAGTTACATGATCCCCCATGTTGTGCAAAAAAGCGGTTAGCTCCTT
CGGTCCTCCGATCGTTGTCAGAAGTAAGTTGGCCGCAGTGTTATCACTCATGGTTATGGCAGCACTGCAT
AATTCTCTTACTGTCATGCCATCCGTAAGATGCTTTTCTGTGACTGGTGAGTACTCAACCAAGTCATTCT
GAGAATAGTGTATGCGGCGACCGAGTTGCTCTTGCCCGGCGTCAATACGGGATAATACCGCGCCACATAG
CAGAACTTTAAAAGTGCTCATCATTGGAAAACGTTCTTCGGGGCGAAAACTCTCAAGGATCTTACCGCTG
TTGAGATCCAGTTCGATGTAACCCACTCGTGCACCCAACTGATCTTCAGCATCTTTTACTTTCACCAGCG
TTTCTGGGTGAGCAAAAACAGGAAGGCAAAATGCCGCAAAAAAGGGAATAAGGGCGACACGGAAATGTTG
AATACTCATACTCTTCCTTTTTCAATATTATTGAAGCATTTATCAGGGTTATTGTCTCATGAGCGGATAC
ATATTTGAATGTATTTAGAAAAATAAACAAATAGGGGTTCCGCGCACATTTCCCCGAAAAGTGCCACCTG
ACGTCTAAGAAACCATTATTATCATGACATTAACCTATAAAAATAGGCGTATCACGAGGCCCTTTCGTCT
CGCGCGTTTCGGTGATGACGGTGAAAACCTCTGACACATGCAGCTCCCGGAGACGGTCACAGCTTGTCTG
TAAGCGGATGCCGGGAGCAGACAAGCCCGTCAGGGCGCGTCAGCGGGTGTTGGCGGGTGTCGGGGCTGGC
TTAACTATGCGGCATCAGAGCAGATTGTACTGAGAGTGCACCATATGCGGTGTGAAATACCGCACAGATG
CGTAAGGAGAAAATACCGCATCAGGCGCCATTCGCCATTCAGGCTGCGCAACTGTTGGGAAGGGCGATCG
GTGCGGGCCTCTTCGCTATTACGCCAGCTGGCGAAAGGGGGATGTGCTGCAAGGCGATTAAGTTGGGTAA
CGCCAGGGTTTTCCCAGTCACGACGTTGTAAAACGACGGCCAGTGCCAAGTTGGGATCTTTGCATTGGCC
CACGGCTCTCAGGATGGGGATGCTCCCCTTCAGCACCCGGTTCCCCTTGGAAACTGATGGTCCTGGCTCT
GTGGCATGGCAGTGGCACTGTGAGGAGCCCCCTACCAGCAGCACACAGTGGGGTTGGCACTGCCACGCTC
CGGATGCCGCGCTCTGATCCAACCCCATAATCAAGGGAACCCGAATTGCCCCATCATTGCCCCCACCACC
CCCATCCTGCCGGGCCCTCACACCCCACGCTGCCTTCTGGTGACATTCCCCAGCCCAAACCCACGGCTTC
ATGGCTACCGCGGGGCATTTCCCATTGCCGCCCCATTATCAGCTCTGCACACCTCCCGCTGTACCCATGC
CTCGTGGCTGCCCTTCTTTGACGTATAATCTTCTAATTAATACCCGGCCTTGTCAAAGTGGAGCACAAAC
GTTAATTAATTCCCCAGCAGGCAGGTAATTAACAGTGTGACTCCCTTTTTGCTGCGAGTGGGGCTGATAC
AGAGAGATGTGGCACTATGGAGCCCACGGGGTCCTGGCACTGGGTGCCCACGGAGGTCCCCATGTGCTGC
AGTGTCACCGCCTCCGAGGAGACAGTATTGTCCCTGCGGTGTCCCTGCAGCTCAGCTCTGTCCACAGGGC
CACCTCCAGTTTGGAGGGGACACAATGCAGCCCCGATGCAACCCATCCTCGCAGCATCCCAGGGACAAAG
ACCCCACTGCAAGACCGCACACAGGGCTGGGTCCCGCTCCCCTAATATCTACAGTGCTTCTTGCATGGCC
CCTTAATCAATGCAGTTAATCAGCATGCGCTCATGCACCGCTCTGGAGCTGCAAAGCCCCTCGCAGCGCT
GCTCACCAACACCGCGCACCGCCCCGGCCCAGCCTGCAGCACGCGCTGCAAACAGGAAAGAAACAAAATA
TTGCCCAAATGTAGGCAAAGGCATTCGGCTGCCTTGACCTCCGCCGGGCCGGGCCCTGCCTGACTCAGCT
CCTTACTCAGCGCTCGCTTCCTCCCTCCGGCTGCCACCGCCGCAGCGCACACCCTGACAAAGAGTGGCCC
TTAACGGGCTCTGAGGTGCACCCAGCAGTGCACTCAGCAGTCCAAGGGCCGGCCTGGAGGTTTGCACCGC
TACGTGCTGACATTAGCATTGAACTTGGCCCTGGGTAGTGCTGCAGGCCGGGCGGGGTGGGTGTAGAGAG
TGCAGCGCGCGTTGCACCCGGTGCCCCTTCCCCTCCCTTGCATCCCAGCAGGCTGCACCCCAGCACCAGG
CCCGTGCATGCATGCTCCTGGTGTTATTGCAGCCTGGTGCATGCATGCGTCTTGATGGTGCAGCGCTGTG
CATGCATCCTCCTTGGTGTGTAGCAGTCTAGTGCATGCATACCCCTCGGTGTTATTGCTGCTCTGTGCAC
GCACGCTCATTGTATCACTTCATCCCAGTGCATGCACTCACACTGGAGCGATTGCTGCTCGGTGCACGCA
CACTCATTGTATCACTGCAGCTCAGTGGCTGCACGCACACCGGTGTTATTGCTGCTCGGTGCGTGCATGC
ACATCAGTGTCGCTGCAGCTCAGTGCATGCACGCTCATTGCCCATCGCTATCCCTGCCTCTCCTGCTGGC
GCTCCCCGGGAGGTGACTTCAAGGGGACCGCAGGACCACCTCGGGGGTGGGGGGAGGGCTGCACACGCGG
ACCCCGCTCCCCCTCCCCAACAAAGCACTGTGGAATCAAAAAGGGGGGAGGGGGGATGGAGGGGCGCGTC
ACACCCCCGCCCCACACCCTCACCTCGAGGTGAGCCCCACGTTCTGCTTCACTCTCCCCATCTCCCCCCC
CTCCCCACCCCCAATTTTGTATTTATTTATTTTTTAATTATTTTGTGCAGCGATGGGGGCGGGGGGGGGG
GGGGCGCGCGCCAGGCGGGGCGGGGCGGGGCGAGGGGCGGGGCGGGGCGAGGCGGAGAGGTGCGGCGGCA
GCCAATCAGAGCGGCGCGCTCCGAAAGTTTCCTTTTATGGCGAGGCGGCGGCGGCGGCGGCCCTATAAAA
AGCGAAGCGCGCGGCGGGCGGGAGTCGCTGCGCGCTGCCTTCGCCCCGTGCCCCGCTCCGCCGCCGCCTC
GCGCCGCCCGCCCCGGCTCTGACTGACCGCGTTACTCCCACAGGTGAGCGGGCGGGACGGCCCTTCTCCT
CCGGGCTGTAATTAGCGCTTGGTTTAATGACGGCTCGTTTCTTTTCTGTGGCTGCGTGAAAGCCTTAAAG
GGCTCCGGGAGGGCCCTTTGTGCGGGGGGGAGCGGCTCGGGGGGTGCGTGCGTGTGTGTGTGCGTGGGGA
GCGCCGCGTGCGGCTCCGCGCTGCCCGGCGGCTGTGAGCGCTGCGGGCGCGGCGCGGGGCTTTGTGCGCT
CCGCAGTGTGCGCGAGGGGAGCGCGGCCGGGGGCGGTGCCCCGCGGTGCGGGGGGGGCTGCGAGGGGAAC
AAAGGCTGCGTGCGGGGTGTGTGCGTGGGGGGGTGAGCAGGGGGTGTGGGCGCGGCGGTCGGGCTGTAAC
CCCCCCCTGCACCCCCCTCCCCGAGTTGCTGAGCACGGCCCGGCTTCGGGTGCGGGGCTCCGTGCGGGGC
GTGGCGCGGGGCTCGCCGTGCCGGGCGGGGGGTGGCGGCAGGKGGGGGTGCCGGGCGGGGCGGGGCCGCC
TCGGGCCGGGGAGGGCTCGGGGGAGGGGCGCGGCGGCCCCCGGAGCGCCGGCGGCTGTCGAGGCGCGGCG
AGCCGCAGCCATTGCCTTTTATGGTAATCGTGCGAGAGGGCGCAGGGACTTCCTTTGTCCCAAATCTGTG
CGGAGCCGAAATCTGGGAGGCGCCGCCGCACCCCCTCTAGCGGGCGCGGGGCGAAGCGGTGCGGCGCCGG
CAGGAAGGAAATGGGCGGGGAGGGCCTTCGTGCGTCGCCGCGCCGCCGTCCCCTTCTCCATCTCCAGCCT
CGGGGCTGTCCGCAGGGGGACGGCTGCCTTCGGGGGGGACGGGGCAGGGCGGGGTTCGGCTTCTGGCGTG
TGACCGGCGGGGKTTATATCTTCCCTTSTCTGKKCSKSSKYMGSCYYCWRGCKWGYRWSSSKSGGGGYTT
ATATCTTCCCTTCTCTGTTCCTCCGCAGCCCCCAAGCTAGCATGGCTGGGGCCTCTGTGAAGGTGGCGGT
GCGCGTCCGCCCCTTCAACTCCCGGGAAATGAGCCGCGACTCCAAGTGCATCATTCAGATGTCTGGAAAC
ACCACCACCATTGTCAACCCCAAACAGCCCAAGGAGACACCCAAGAGCTTCAGCTTCGATTACTCCTACT
GGTCACATACCTCGCCCGAGGACATCAACTATGCCTCTCAGAAGCAGGTCTACAGGGACATTGGGGAGGA
GATGCTACAGCATGCCTTTGAGGGCTACAACGTGTGCATCTTTGCCTATGGACAGACAGGGGCTGGCAAG
TCCTACACCATGATGGGCAAACAAGAGAAGGACCAGCAAGGCATCATCCCACAGCTCTGTGAAGACCTCT
TCTCTCGAATCAATGACACGACCAACGACAACATGTCCTATTCTGTGGAGGTCAGCTACATGGAGATTTA
CTGTGAGCGAGTCCGCGACCTCCTGAACCCCAAGAACAAAGGCAACCTGCGTGTGAGGGAGCACCCTCTG
CTGGGGCCTTATGTGGAGGACCTCTCCAAGCTGGCTGTGACCTCCTACAATGACATCCAGGACCTCATGG
ACTCAGGGAACAAGGCCAGGACTGTGGCGGCCACAAACATGAATGAGACCAGCAGCCGTTCTCACGCCGT
CTTCAACATCATCTTCACCCAGAAGCGCCATGATGCGGAGACCAACATCACCACAGAGAAAGTGAGCAAA
ATCAGCCTGGTGGACCTGGCGGGCAGTGAACGAGCCGACTCCACGGGAGCCAAGGGCACACGACTCAAGG
AGGGAGCCAACATCAACAAGTCTTTGACCACCCTGGGAAAGGTCATCTCTGCTCTCGCTGAAATGGACTC
TGGACCCAATAAGAACAAGAAAAAGAAGAAGACAGACTTCATCCCTTACCGAGACTCGGTATTGACATGG
CTTCTCCGGGAAAACCTGGGCGGCAACTCAAGGACAGCCATGGTGGCAGCCCTGAGCCCTGCGGACATCA
ACTATGATGAGACCCTCAGCACACTGAGATATGCAGACCGGGCCAAACAGATCCGCTGCAACGCCATTAT
CAATGAGGACCCTAACAACAAGCTGATTCGAGAACTGAAGGATGAGGTGACCAGGCTGCGAGATCTGCTG
TACGCCCAAGGTCTTGGCGATATCACTGACATGACCAATGGAAGTTCAGGAGGTTCTAGTGTGAGCAAGG
GCGAGGCAGTGATCAAGGAGTTCATGCGGTTCAAGGTGCACATGGAGGGCTCCATGAACGGCCACGAGTT
CGAGATCGAGGGCGAGGGCGAGGGCCGCCCCTACGAGGGCACCCAGACCGCCAAGCTGAAGGTGACCAAG
GGTGGCCCCCTGCCCTTCTCCTGGGACATCCTGTCCCCTCAGTTCATGTACGGCTCCAGGGCCTTCACCA
AGCACCCCGCCGACATCCCCGACTACTATAAGCAGTCCTTCCCCGAGGGCTTCAAGTGGGAGCGCGTGAT
GAACTTCGAGGACGGCGGCGCCGTGACCGTGACCCAGGACACCTCCCTGGAGGACGGCACCCTGATCTAC
AAGGTGAAGCTCCGCGGCACCAACTTCCCTCCTGACGGCCCCGTAATGCAGAAGAAGACAATGGGCTGGG
AAGCGTCCACCGAGCGGTTGTACCCCGAGGACGGCGTGCTGAAGGGCGACATTAAGATGGCCCTGCGCCT
GAAGGACGGCGGCCGCTACCTGGCGGACTTCAAGACCACCTACAAGGCCAAGAAGCCCGTGCAGATGCCC
GGCGCCTACAACGTCGACCGCAAGTTGGACATCACCTCCCACAACGAGGACTACACCGTGGTGGAACAGT
ACGAACGCTCCGAGGGCCGCCACTCCACCGGCGGCATGGACGAGCTGTACAAGTCTGGTGGATCAAGTGG
TGGAATGGGAGTGCAGGTGGAAACCATCTCCCCAGGAGACGGGCGCACCTTCCCCAAGCGCGGCCAGACC
TGCGTGGTGCACTACACCGGGATGCTTGAAGATGGAAAGAAATTTGATTCCTCCCGGGACAGAAACAAGC
CCTTTAAGTTTATGCTAGGCAAGCAGGAGGTGATCCGAGGCTGGGAAGAAGGGGTTGCCCAGATGAGTGT
GGGTCAGAGAGCCAAACTGACTATATCTCCAGATTATGCCTATGGTGCCACTGGGCACCCAGGCATCATC
CCACCACATGCCACTCTCGTCTTCGATGTGGAGCTTCTAAAACTGGAATAAAAGCTTCGAATTCTGCAGT
CG
